Addgene plasmid #128251: PX458_ZBTB49_iso1_2
Purpose: Encodes gRNA for 3' target of human ZBTB49_iso1
Depositing lab: Richard M. Myers. Depositing organization: HudsonAlpha Institute for Biotechnology. Publication: CETCh-seq: CRISPR epitope tagging ChIP-seq of DNA-binding proteins. Savic D, Partridge EC, Newberry KM, Smith SB, Meadows SK, Roberts BS, Mackiewicz M, Mendenhall EM, Myers RM. Genome Res. 2015 Sep 9. 10.1101/gr.193540.115 PubMed 26355004.
Backbone
  Vector backbone: PX458
  Vector type: CRISPR
Growth in bacteria
  Bacterial resistance: Ampicillin, 100 μg/mL
  Growth temperature: 37°C
  Growth strain: DH5alpha
  Copy number: High Copy
Gene/Insert
  Gene/Insert name: ZBTB49_iso1 gRNA
  gRNA/shRNA sequence: GATGTACCGCGCTTCTCCA
  Species: H. sapiens (human)
  Cloning method: Restriction Enzyme; 5′ cloning site Unknown (unknown if destroyed)
Terms and licenses: Academic/Nonprofit Terms; Industry Terms: Not Available to Industry
How to cite: PX458_ZBTB49_iso1_2 was a gift from Richard M. Myers (Addgene plasmid # 128251 ; http://n2t.net/addgene:128251 ; RRID:Addgene_128251)
