[The description below was written by a language model from this plasmid's Addgene catalogue record and pLannotate feature annotations shown in this document.]
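Description:
PX458_ZBTB49_iso1_2 is an all-in-one mammalian CRISPR/Cas9 expression plasmid built on the PX458 backbone, carrying a guide RNA directed at the 3′ end of isoform 1 of the human ZBTB49 gene. It is maintained in E. coli as a high-copy plasmid through a ColE1/pUC-type origin and selected with ampicillin via the β-lactamase gene. The backbone also contains a filamentous phage origin, annotated as f1 in one sequence record and M13 in the other, and a single AAV2 inverted terminal repeat downstream of the expression cassette. With only one ITR annotated, this appears to be a backbone remnant rather than a functional AAV packaging arrangement. The two sequence records, of about 9.3 kb each, differ by only a few nucleotides and give essentially the same feature map.

The plasmid holds two expression units. A human U6 RNA polymerase III promoter drives the ZBTB49-specific spacer fused to the Streptococcus pyogenes gRNA scaffold. A hybrid promoter made of the CMV enhancer, chicken β-actin promoter and a hybrid intron drives S. pyogenes Cas9. The annotation software splits Cas9 into contiguous N- and C-terminal portions that together form the full coding sequence. Cas9 is followed by a nucleoplasmin nuclear localization signal and EGFP, and the unit ends in a bGH polyadenylation signal. The linker between Cas9 and EGFP is not annotated. EGFP allows transfected cells to be identified or sorted.

According to the record, the construct comes from work on CRISPR epitope tagging for ChIP-seq of DNA-binding proteins. In that setting, a cut near the 3′ end of the coding region would allow an epitope tag to be knocked in at the endogenous locus. The donor template is not part of this plasmid.
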