Features (pLannotate 1.2.2; 19 found; start..end, strand, type, name):
     17..257     +  promoter       U6 promoter: RNA polymerase III promoter for human U6 snRNA
    285..360     +  misc_RNA       gRNA scaffold: guide RNA scaffold for the Streptococcus pyogenes CRISPR/Cas9 system
    367..410     +  misc_RNA       gRNA scaffold (fragment): guide RNA scaffold for the Streptococcus pyogenes CRISPR/Cas9 system
    457..742     +  enhancer       CMV enhancer: human cytomegalovirus immediate early enhancer; contains an 18-bp deletion relative to the standard CMV enhancer
    744..1021    +  promoter       chicken β-actin promoter: No description available
   1022..1250    +  intron         hybrid intron: hybrid between chicken β-actin (CBA) and minute virus of mice (MMV) introns (Gray et al., 2011)
   1388..2989    +  CDS            Cas9(N): N-terminal portion of Streptococcus pyogenes Cas9 (Zetsche et al., 2015)
   2990..5488    +  CDS            Cas9(C): C-terminal portion of Streptococcus pyogenes Cas9 (Zetsche et al., 2015)
   5489..5536    +  CDS            nucleoplasmin NLS: bipartite nuclear localization signal from nucleoplasmin
   5606..6319    +  CDS            EGFP: EGFP is a basic (constitutively fluorescent) green fluorescent protein published in 1996, derived from Aequorea victoria. It is reported to be a rapidly-maturing weak dimer with moderate acid sensitivity.
   6353..6464    +  polyA_signal   bGH poly(A) signal: bovine growth hormone polyadenylation signal
   6569..6709    +  repeat_region  AAV2 ITR: inverted terminal repeat of adeno-associated virus serotype 2 inverted
   6714..6765    -  misc_feature   bom (fragment): basis of mobility region from pBR322
   6784..7164    +  rep_origin     M13 ori (sequence partly withheld): M13 bacteriophage origin of replication; arrow indicates direction of (+) strand synthesis
   7240..7289    -  misc_feature   bom (fragment): basis of mobility region from pBR322
   7391..7426    -  CDS            rop (fragment): Rop protein, which maintains plasmids at low copy number; rop
   7521..7625    +  promoter       AmpR promoter: bla
   7626..8486    +  CDS            AmpR: β-lactamase; bla; confers resistance to ampicillin, carbenicillin, and related antibiotics
   8657..9245    +  rep_origin     ori: high-copy-number ColE1/pMB1/pBR322/pUC origin of replication
>Addgene plasmid #128251 | PX458_ZBTB49_iso1_2 | depositor full sequence | sequence record 245645 | Full Sequence
TTTTGCTCACATGTNNGAGGGCCTATTTCCCATGATTCCTTCATATTTGCATATACGATACAAGGCTGTT
AGAGAGATAATTGGAATTAATTTGACTGTAAACACAAAGATATTAGTACAAAATACGTGACGTAGAAAGT
AATAATTTCTTGGGTAGTTTGCAGTTTTAAAATTATGTTTTAAAATGGACTATCATATGCTTACCGTAAC
TTGAAAGTATTTCGATTTCTTGGCTTTATATATCTTGTGGAAAGGACGAAACACCGATGTACCGCGCTTC
TCCAGTTTTAGAGCTAGAAATAGCAAGTTAAAATAAGGCTAGTCCGTTATCAACTTGAAAAAGTGGCACC
GAGTCGGTGCTTTTTTGTTTTAGAGCTAGAAATAGCAAGTTAAAATAAGGCTAGTCCGTTTTTAGCGCGT
GCGCCAATTCTGCAGACAAATGGCTCTAGAGGTACCCGTTACATAACTTACGGTAAATGGCCCGCCTGGC
TGACCGCCCAACGACCCCCGCCCATTGACGTCAATAGTAACGCCAATAGGGACTTTCCATTGACGTCAAT
GGGTGGAGTATTTACGGTAAACTGCCCACTTGGCAGTACATCAAGTGTATCATATGCCAAGTACGCCCCC
TATTGACGTCAATGACGGTAAATGGCCCGCCTGGCATTGTGCCCAGTACATGACCTTATGGGACTTTCCT
ACTTGGCAGTACATCTACGTATTAGTCATCGCTATTACCATGGTCGAGGTGAGCCCCACGTTCTGCTTCA
CTCTCCCCATCTCCCCCCCCTCCCCACCCCCAATTTTGTATTTATTTATTTTTTAATTATTTTGTGCAGC
GATGGGGGCGGGGGGGGGGGGGGGGCGCGCGCCAGGCGGGGCGGGGCGGGGCGAGGGGCGGGGCGGGGCG
AGGCGGAGAGGTGCGGCGGCAGCCAATCAGAGCGGCGCGCTCCGAAAGTTTCCTTTTATGGCGAGGCGGC
GGCGGCGGCGGCCCTATAAAAAGCGAAGCGCGCGGCGGGCGGGAGTCGCTGCGACGCTGCCTTCGCCCCG
TGCCCCGCTCCGCCGCCGCCTCGCGCCGCCCGCCCCGGCTCTGACTGACCGCGTTACTCCCACAGGTGAG
CGGGCGGGACGGCCCTTCTCCTCCGGGCTGTAATTAGCTGAGCAAGAGGTAAGGGTTTAAGGGATGGTTG
GTTGGTGGGGTATTAATGTTTAATTACCTGGAGCACCTGCCTGAAATCACTTTTTTTCAGGTTGGACCGG
TGCCACCATGGACTATAAGGACCACGACGGAGACTACAAGGATCATGATATTGATTACAAAGACGATGAC
GATAAGATGGCCCCAAAGAAGAAGCGGAAGGTCGGTATCCACGGAGTCCCAGCAGCCGACAAGAAGTACA
GCATCGGCCTGGACATCGGCACCAACTCTGTGGGCTGGGCCGTGATCACCGACGAGTACAAGGTGCCCAG
CAAGAAATTCAAGGTGCTGGGCAACACCGACCGGCACAGCATCAAGAAGAACCTGATCGGAGCCCTGCTG
TTCGACAGCGGCGAAACAGCCGAGGCCACCCGGCTGAAGAGAACCGCCAGAAGAAGATACACCAGACGGA
AGAACCGGATCTGCTATCTGCAAGAGATCTTCAGCAACGAGATGGCCAAGGTGGACGACAGCTTCTTCCA
CAGACTGGAAGAGTCCTTCCTGGTGGAAGAGGATAAGAAGCACGAGCGGCACCCCATCTTCGGCAACATC
GTGGACGAGGTGGCCTACCACGAGAAGTACCCCACCATCTACCACCTGAGAAAGAAACTGGTGGACAGCA
CCGACAAGGCCGACCTGCGGCTGATCTATCTGGCCCTGGCCCACATGATCAAGTTCCGGGGCCACTTCCT
GATCGAGGGCGACCTGAACCCCGACAACAGCGACGTGGACAAGCTGTTCATCCAGCTGGTGCAGACCTAC
AACCAGCTGTTCGAGGAAAACCCCATCAACGCCAGCGGCGTGGACGCCAAGGCCATCCTGTCTGCCAGAC
TGAGCAAGAGCAGACGGCTGGAAAATCTGATCGCCCAGCTGCCCGGCGAGAAGAAGAATGGCCTGTTCGG
AAACCTGATTGCCCTGAGCCTGGGCCTGACCCCCAACTTCAAGAGCAACTTCGACCTGGCCGAGGATGCC
AAACTGCAGCTGAGCAAGGACACCTACGACGACGACCTGGACAACCTGCTGGCCCAGATCGGCGACCAGT
ACGCCGACCTGTTTCTGGCCGCCAAGAACCTGTCCGACGCCATCCTGCTGAGCGACATCCTGAGAGTGAA
CACCGAGATCACCAAGGCCCCCCTGAGCGCCTCTATGATCAAGAGATACGACGAGCACCACCAGGACCTG
ACCCTGCTGAAAGCTCTCGTGCGGCAGCAGCTGCCTGAGAAGTACAAAGAGATTTTCTTCGACCAGAGCA
AGAACGGCTACGCCGGCTACATTGACGGCGGAGCCAGCCAGGAAGAGTTCTACAAGTTCATCAAGCCCAT
CCTGGAAAAGATGGACGGCACCGAGGAACTGCTCGTGAAGCTGAACAGAGAGGACCTGCTGCGGAAGCAG
CGGACCTTCGACAACGGCAGCATCCCCCACCAGATCCACCTGGGAGAGCTGCACGCCATTCTGCGGCGGC
AGGAAGATTTTTACCCATTCCTGAAGGACAACCGGGAAAAGATCGAGAAGATCCTGACCTTCCGCATCCC
CTACTACGTGGGCCCTCTGGCCAGGGGAAACAGCAGATTCGCCTGGATGACCAGAAAGAGCGAGGAAACC
ATCACCCCCTGGAACTTCGAGGAAGTGGTGGACAAGGGCGCTTCCGCCCAGAGCTTCATCGAGCGGATGA
CCAACTTCGATAAGAACCTGCCCAACGAGAAGGTGCTGCCCAAGCACAGCCTGCTGTACGAGTACTTCAC
CGTGTATAACGAGCTGACCAAAGTGAAATACGTGACCGAGGGAATGAGAAAGCCCGCCTTCCTGAGCGGC
GAGCAGAAAAAGGCCATCGTGGACCTGCTGTTCAAGACCAACCGGAAAGTGACCGTGAAGCAGCTGAAAG
AGGACTACTTCAAGAAAATCGAGTGCTTCGACTCCGTGGAAATCTCCGGCGTGGAAGATCGGTTCAACGC
CTCCCTGGGCACATACCACGATCTGCTGAAAATTATCAAGGACAAGGACTTCCTGGACAATGAGGAAAAC
GAGGACATTCTGGAAGATATCGTGCTGACCCTGACACTGTTTGAGGACAGAGAGATGATCGAGGAACGGC
TGAAAACCTATGCCCACCTGTTCGACGACAAAGTGATGAAGCAGCTGAAGCGGCGGAGATACACCGGCTG
GGGCAGGCTGAGCCGGAAGCTGATCAACGGCATCCGGGACAAGCAGTCCGGCAAGACAATCCTGGATTTC
CTGAAGTCCGACGGCTTCGCCAACAGAAACTTCATGCAGCTGATCCACGACGACAGCCTGACCTTTAAAG
AGGACATCCAGAAAGCCCAGGTGTCCGGCCAGGGCGATAGCCTGCACGAGCACATTGCCAATCTGGCCGG
CAGCCCCGCCATTAAGAAGGGCATCCTGCAGACAGTGAAGGTGGTGGACGAGCTCGTGAAAGTGATGGGC
CGGCACAAGCCCGAGAACATCGTGATCGAAATGGCCAGAGAGAACCAGACCACCCAGAAGGGACAGAAGA
ACAGCCGCGAGAGAATGAAGCGGATCGAAGAGGGCATCAAAGAGCTGGGCAGCCAGATCCTGAAAGAACA
CCCCGTGGAAAACACCCAGCTGCAGAACGAGAAGCTGTACCTGTACTACCTGCAGAATGGGCGGGATATG
TACGTGGACCAGGAACTGGACATCAACCGGCTGTCCGACTACGATGTGGACCATATCGTGCCTCAGAGCT
TTCTGAAGGACGACTCCATCGACAACAAGGTGCTGACCAGAAGCGACAAGAACCGGGGCAAGAGCGACAA
CGTGCCCTCCGAAGAGGTCGTGAAGAAGATGAAGAACTACTGGCGGCAGCTGCTGAACGCCAAGCTGATT
ACCCAGAGAAAGTTCGACAATCTGACCAAGGCCGAGAGAGGCGGCCTGAGCGAACTGGATAAGGCCGGCT
TCATCAAGAGACAGCTGGTGGAAACCCGGCAGATCACAAAGCACGTGGCACAGATCCTGGACTCCCGGAT
GAACACTAAGTACGACGAGAATGACAAGCTGATCCGGGAAGTGAAAGTGATCACCCTGAAGTCCAAGCTG
GTGTCCGATTTCCGGAAGGATTTCCAGTTTTACAAAGTGCGCGAGATCAACAACTACCACCACGCCCACG
ACGCCTACCTGAACGCCGTCGTGGGAACCGCCCTGATCAAAAAGTACCCTAAGCTGGAAAGCGAGTTCGT
GTACGGCGACTACAAGGTGTACGACGTGCGGAAGATGATCGCCAAGAGCGAGCAGGAAATCGGCAAGGCT
ACCGCCAAGTACTTCTTCTACAGCAACATCATGAACTTTTTCAAGACCGAGATTACCCTGGCCAACGGCG
AGATCCGGAAGCGGCCTCTGATCGAGACAAACGGCGAAACCGGGGAGATCGTGTGGGATAAGGGCCGGGA
TTTTGCCACCGTGCGGAAAGTGCTGAGCATGCCCCAAGTGAATATCGTGAAAAAGACCGAGGTGCAGACA
GGCGGCTTCAGCAAAGAGTCTATCCTGCCCAAGAGGAACAGCGATAAGCTGATCGCCAGAAAGAAGGACT
GGGACCCTAAGAAGTACGGCGGCTTCGACAGCCCCACCGTGGCCTATTCTGTGCTGGTGGTGGCCAAAGT
GGAAAAGGGCAAGTCCAAGAAACTGAAGAGTGTGAAAGAGCTGCTGGGGATCACCATCATGGAAAGAAGC
AGCTTCGAGAAGAATCCCATCGACTTTCTGGAAGCCAAGGGCTACAAAGAAGTGAAAAAGGACCTGATCA
TCAAGCTGCCTAAGTACTCCCTGTTCGAGCTGGAAAACGGCCGGAAGAGAATGCTGGCCTCTGCCGGCGA
ACTGCAGAAGGGAAACGAACTGGCCCTGCCCTCCAAATATGTGAACTTCCTGTACCTGGCCAGCCACTAT
GAGAAGCTGAAGGGCTCCCCCGAGGATAATGAGCAGAAACAGCTGTTTGTGGAACAGCACAAGCACTACC
TGGACGAGATCATCGAGCAGATCAGCGAGTTCTCCAAGAGAGTGATCCTGGCCGACGCTAATCTGGACAA
AGTGCTGTCCGCCTACAACAAGCACCGGGATAAGCCCATCAGAGAGCAGGCCGAGAATATCATCCACCTG
TTTACCCTGACCAATCTGGGAGCCCCTGCCGCCTTCAAGTACTTTGACACCACCATCGACCGGAAGAGGT
ACACCAGCACCAAAGAGGTGCTGGACGCCACCCTGATCCACCAGAGCATCACCGGCCTGTACGAGACACG
GATCGACCTGTCTCAGCTGGGAGGCGACAAAAGGCCGGCGGCCACGAAAAAGGCCGGCCAGGCAAAAAAG
AAAAAGGAATTCGGCAGTGGAGAGGGCAGAGGAAGTCTGCTAACATGCGGTGACGTCGAGGAGAATCCTG
GCCCAGTGAGCAAGGGCGAGGAGCTGTTCACCGGGGTGGTGCCCATCCTGGTCGAGCTGGACGGCGACGT
AAACGGCCACAAGTTCAGCGTGTCCGGCGAGGGCGAGGGCGATGCCACCTACGGCAAGCTGACCCTGAAG
TTCATCTGCACCACCGGCAAGCTGCCCGTGCCCTGGCCCACCCTCGTGACCACCCTGACCTACGGCGTGC
AGTGCTTCAGCCGCTACCCCGACCACATGAAGCAGCACGACTTCTTCAAGTCCGCCATGCCCGAAGGCTA
CGTCCAGGAGCGCACCATCTTCTTCAAGGACGACGGCAACTACAAGACCCGCGCCGAGGTGAAGTTCGAG
GGCGACACCCTGGTGAACCGCATCGAGCTGAAGGGCATCGACTTCAAGGAGGACGGCAACATCCTGGGGC
ACAAGCTGGAGTACAACTACAACAGCCACAACGTCTATATCATGGCCGACAAGCAGAAGAACGGCATCAA
GGTGAACTTCAAGATCCGCCACAACATCGAGGACGGCAGCGTGCAGCTCGCCGACCACTACCAGCAGAAC
ACCCCCATCGGCGACGGCCCCGTGCTGCTGCCCGACAACCACTACCTGAGCACCCAGTCCGCCCTGAGCA
AAGACCCCAACGAGAAGCGCGATCACATGGTCCTGCTGGAGTTCGTGACCGCCGCCGGGATCACTCTCGG
CATGGACGAGCTGTACAAGGAATTCTAACTAGAGCTCGCTGATCAGCCTCGACTGTGCCTTCTAGTTGCC
AGCCATCTGTTGTTTGCCCCTCCCCCGTGCCTTCCTTGACCCTGGAAGGTGCCACTCCCACTGTCCTTTC
CTAATAAAATGAGGAAATTGCATCGCATTGTCTGAGTAGGTGTCATTCTATTCTGGGGGGTGGGGTGGGG
CAGGACAGCAAGGGGGAGGATTGGGAAGAGAATAGCAGGCATGCTGGGGAGCGGCCGCAGGAACCCCTAG
TGATGGAGTTGGCCACTCCCTCTCTGCGCGCTCGCTCGCTCACTGAGGCCGGGCGACCAAAGGTCGCCCG
ACGCCCGGGCTTTGCCCGGGCGGCCTCAGTGAGCGAGCGAGCGCGCAGCTGCCTGCAGGGGCGCCTGATG
CGGTATTTTCTCCTTACGCATCTGTGCGGTATTTCACACCGCATA
[142 nt withheld, positions 6766-6907]
C
[141 nt withheld, positions 6909-7049]
CCTTTGACGTTGGAGTCCACGTTCTTT
[37 nt withheld, positions 7077-7113]
ACCCTATCTCGGGCTATTCTTTTGATTTATAAGGGATTTTGCCGATTTCGGCCTATTGGTTAAAAAATGA
GCTGATTTAACAAAAATTTAACGCGAATTTTAACAAAATATTAACGTTTACAATTTTATGGTGCACTCTC
AGTACAATCTGCTCTGATGCCGCATAGTTAAGCCAGCCCCGACACCCGCCAACACCCGCTGACGCGCCCT
GACGGGCTTGTCTGCTCCCGGCATCCGCTTACAGACAAGCTGTGACCGTCTCCGGGAGCTGCATGTGTCA
GAGGTTTTCACCGTCATCACCGAAACGCGCGAGACGAAAGGGCCTCGTGATACGCCTATTTTTATAGGTT
AATGTCATGATAATAATGGTTTCTTAGACGTCAGGTGGCACTTTTCGGGGAAATGTGCGCGGAACCCCTA
TTTGTTTATTTTTCTAAATACATTCAAATATGTATCCGCTCATGAGACAATAACCCTGATAAATGCTTCA
ATAATATTGAAAAAGGAAGAGTATGAGTATTCAACATTTCCGTGTCGCCCTTATTCCCTTTTTTGCGGCA
TTTTGCCTTCCTGTTTTTGCTCACCCAGAAACGCTGGTGAAAGTAAAAGATGCTGAAGATCAGTTGGGTG
CACGAGTGGGTTACATCGAACTGGATCTCAACAGCGGTAAGATCCTTGAGAGTTTTCGCCCCGAAGAACG
TTTTCCAATGATGAGCACTTTTAAAGTTCTGCTATGTGGCGCGGTATTATCCCGTATTGACGCCGGGCAA
GAGCAACTCGGTCGCCGCATACACTATTCTCAGAATGACTTGGTTGAGTACTCACCAGTCACAGAAAAGC
ATCTTACGGATGGCATGACAGTAAGAGAATTATGCAGTGCTGCCATAACCATGAGTGATAACACTGCGGC
CAACTTACTTCTGACAACGATCGGAGGACCGAAGGAGCTAACCGCTTTTTTGCACAACATGGGGGATCAT
GTAACTCGCCTTGATCGTTGGGAACCGGAGCTGAATGAAGCCATACCAAACGACGAGCGTGACACCACGA
TGCCTGTAGCAATGGCAACAACGTTGCGCAAACTATTAACTGGCGAACTACTTACTCTAGCTTCCCGGCA
ACAATTAATAGACTGGATGGAGGCGGATAAAGTTGCAGGACCACTTCTGCGCTCGGCCCTTCCGGCTGGC
TGGTTTATTGCTGATAAATCTGGAGCCGGTGAGCGTGGAAGCCGCGGTATCATTGCAGCACTGGGGCCAG
ATGGTAAGCCCTCCCGTATCGTAGTTATCTACACGACGGGGAGTCAGGCAACTATGGATGAACGAAATAG
ACAGATCGCTGAGATAGGTGCCTCACTGATTAAGCATTGGTAACTGTCAGACCAAGTTTACTCATATATA
CTTTAGATTGATTTAAAACTTCATTTTTAATTTAAAAGGATCTAGGTGAAGATCCTTTTTGATAATCTCA
TGACCAAAATCCCTTAACGTGAGTTTTCGTTCCACTGAGCGTCAGACCCCGTAGAAAAGATCAAAGGATC
TTCTTGAGATCCTTTTTTTCTGCGCGTAATCTGCTGCTTGCAAACAAAAAAACCACCGCTACCAGCGGTG
GTTTGTTTGCCGGATCAAGAGCTACCAACTCTTTTTCCGAAGGTAACTGGCTTCAGCAGAGCGCAGATAC
CAAATACTGTCCTTCTAGTGTAGCCGTAGTTAGGCCACCACTTCAAGAACTCTGTAGCACCGCCTACATA
CCTCGCTCTGCTAATCCTGTTACCAGTGGCTGCTGCCAGTGGCGATAAGTCGTGTCTTACCGGGTTGGAC
TCAAGACGATAGTTACCGGATAAGGCGCAGCGGTCGGGCTGAACGGGGGGTTCGTGCACACAGCCCAGCT
TGGAGCGAACGACCTACACCGAACTGAGATACCTACAGCGTGAGCTATGAGAAAGCGCCACGCTTCCCGA
AGGGAGAAAGGCGGACAGGTATCCGGTAAGCGGCAGGGTCGGAACAGGAGAGCGCACGAGGGAGCTTCCA
GGGGGAAACGCCTGGTATCTTTATAGTCCTGTCGGGTTTCGCCACCTCTGACTTGAGCGTCGATTTTTGT
GATGCTCGTCAGGGGGGCGGAGCCTATGGAAAAACGCCAGCAACGCGGCCTTTTTACGGTTCCTGGCCTT
TTGCTGGCC
