Features (pLannotate 1.2.2; 19 found; start..end, strand, type, name):
     15..255     +  promoter       U6 promoter: RNA polymerase III promoter for human U6 snRNA
    283..358     +  misc_RNA       gRNA scaffold: guide RNA scaffold for the Streptococcus pyogenes CRISPR/Cas9 system
    365..408     +  misc_RNA       gRNA scaffold (fragment): guide RNA scaffold for the Streptococcus pyogenes CRISPR/Cas9 system
    455..740     +  enhancer       CMV enhancer: human cytomegalovirus immediate early enhancer; contains an 18-bp deletion relative to the standard CMV enhancer
    742..1019    +  promoter       chicken β-actin promoter: No description available
   1020..1247    +  intron         hybrid intron: hybrid between chicken β-actin (CBA) and minute virus of mice (MMV) introns (Gray et al., 2011)
   1385..2986    +  CDS            Cas9(N): N-terminal portion of Streptococcus pyogenes Cas9 (Zetsche et al., 2015)
   2987..5485    +  CDS            Cas9(C): C-terminal portion of Streptococcus pyogenes Cas9 (Zetsche et al., 2015)
   5486..5533    +  CDS            nucleoplasmin NLS: bipartite nuclear localization signal from nucleoplasmin
   5603..6316    +  CDS            EGFP: EGFP is a basic (constitutively fluorescent) green fluorescent protein published in 1996, derived from Aequorea victoria. It is reported to be a rapidly-maturing weak dimer with moderate acid sensitivity.
   6350..6461    +  polyA_signal   bGH poly(A) signal: bovine growth hormone polyadenylation signal
   6566..6706    +  repeat_region  AAV2 ITR: inverted terminal repeat of adeno-associated virus serotype 2 inverted
   6711..6762    -  misc_feature   bom (fragment): basis of mobility region from pBR322
   6781..7236    +  rep_origin     f1 ori (sequence partly withheld): f1 bacteriophage origin of replication; arrow indicates direction of (+) strand synthesis
   7237..7286    -  misc_feature   bom (fragment): basis of mobility region from pBR322
   7388..7423    -  CDS            rop (fragment): Rop protein, which maintains plasmids at low copy number; rop
   7518..7622    +  promoter       AmpR promoter: bla
   7623..8483    +  CDS            AmpR: β-lactamase; bla; confers resistance to ampicillin, carbenicillin, and related antibiotics
   8654..9242    +  rep_origin     ori: high-copy-number ColE1/pMB1/pBR322/pUC origin of replication
>Addgene plasmid #128251 | PX458_ZBTB49_iso1_2 | addgene full sequence | sequence record 260827 | Addgene Partial NGS Result
TTTTGCTCACATGTGAGGGCCTATTTCCCATGATTCCTTCATATTTGCATATACGATACAAGGCTGTTAG
AGAGATAATTGGAATTAATTTGACTGTAAACACAAAGATATTAGTACAAAATACGTGACGTAGAAAGTAA
TAATTTCTTGGGTAGTTTGCAGTTTTAAAATTATGTTTTAAAATGGACTATCATATGCTTACCGTAACTT
GAAAGTATTTCGATTTCTTGGCTTTATATATCTTGTGGAAAGGACGAAACACCGATGTACCGCGCTTCTC
CAGTTTTAGAGCTAGAAATAGCAAGTTAAAATAAGGCTAGTCCGTTATCAACTTGAAAAAGTGGCACCGA
GTCGGTGCTTTTTTGTTTTAGAGCTAGAAATAGCAAGTTAAAATAAGGCTAGTCCGTTTTTAGCGCGTGC
GCCAATTCTGCAGACAAATGGCTCTAGAGGTACCCGTTACATAACTTACGGTAAATGGCCCGCCTGGCTG
ACCGCCCAACGACCCCCGCCCATTGACGTCAATAGTAACGCCAATAGGGACTTTCCATTGACGTCAATGG
GTGGAGTATTTACGGTAAACTGCCCACTTGGCAGTACATCAAGTGTATCATATGCCAAGTACGCCCCCTA
TTGACGTCAATGACGGTAAATGGCCCGCCTGGCATTGTGCCCAGTACATGACCTTATGGGACTTTCCTAC
TTGGCAGTACATCTACGTATTAGTCATCGCTATTACCATGGTCGAGGTGAGCCCCACGTTCTGCTTCACT
CTCCCCATCTCCCCCCCCTCCCCACCCCCAATTTTGTATTTATTTATTTTTTAATTATTTTGTGCAGCGA
TGGGGGCGGGGGGGGGGGGGGGGCGCGCGCCAGGCGGGGCGGGGCGGGGCGAGGGGCGGGGCGGGGCGAG
GCGGAGAGGTGCGGCGGCAGCCAATCAGAGCGGCGCGCTCCGAAAGTTTCCTTTTATGGCGAGGCGGCGG
CGGCGGCGGCCCTATAAAAAGCGAAGCGCGCGGCGGGCGGGAGTCGCTGCGCGCTGCCTTCGCCCCGTGC
CCCGCTCCGCCGCCGCCTCGCGCCGCCCGCCCCGGCTCTGACTGACCGCGTTACTCCCACAGGTGAGCGG
GCGGGACGGCCCTTCTCCTCCGGGCTGTAATTAGCTGAGCAAGAGGTAAGGGTTTAAGGGATGGTTGGTT
GGTGGGGTATTAATGTTTAATTACCTGGAGCACCTGCCTGAAATCACTTTTTTTCAGGTTGGACCGGTGC
CACCATGGACTATAAGGACCACGACGGAGACTACAAGGATCATGATATTGATTACAAAGACGATGACGAT
AAGATGGCCCCAAAGAAGAAGCGGAAGGTCGGTATCCACGGAGTCCCAGCAGCCGACAAGAAGTACAGCA
TCGGCCTGGACATCGGCACCAACTCTGTGGGCTGGGCCGTGATCACCGACGAGTACAAGGTGCCCAGCAA
GAAATTCAAGGTGCTGGGCAACACCGACCGGCACAGCATCAAGAAGAACCTGATCGGAGCCCTGCTGTTC
GACAGCGGCGAAACAGCCGAGGCCACCCGGCTGAAGAGAACCGCCAGAAGAAGATACACCAGACGGAAGA
ACCGGATCTGCTATCTGCAAGAGATCTTCAGCAACGAGATGGCCAAGGTGGACGACAGCTTCTTCCACAG
ACTGGAAGAGTCCTTCCTGGTGGAAGAGGATAAGAAGCACGAGCGGCACCCCATCTTCGGCAACATCGTG
GACGAGGTGGCCTACCACGAGAAGTACCCCACCATCTACCACCTGAGAAAGAAACTGGTGGACAGCACCG
ACAAGGCCGACCTGCGGCTGATCTATCTGGCCCTGGCCCACATGATCAAGTTCCGGGGCCACTTCCTGAT
CGAGGGCGACCTGAACCCCGACAACAGCGACGTGGACAAGCTGTTCATCCAGCTGGTGCAGACCTACAAC
CAGCTGTTCGAGGAAAACCCCATCAACGCCAGCGGCGTGGACGCCAAGGCCATCCTGTCTGCCAGACTGA
GCAAGAGCAGACGGCTGGAAAATCTGATCGCCCAGCTGCCCGGCGAGAAGAAGAATGGCCTGTTCGGAAA
CCTGATTGCCCTGAGCCTGGGCCTGACCCCCAACTTCAAGAGCAACTTCGACCTGGCCGAGGATGCCAAA
CTGCAGCTGAGCAAGGACACCTACGACGACGACCTGGACAACCTGCTGGCCCAGATCGGCGACCAGTACG
CCGACCTGTTTCTGGCCGCCAAGAACCTGTCCGACGCCATCCTGCTGAGCGACATCCTGAGAGTGAACAC
CGAGATCACCAAGGCCCCCCTGAGCGCCTCTATGATCAAGAGATACGACGAGCACCACCAGGACCTGACC
CTGCTGAAAGCTCTCGTGCGGCAGCAGCTGCCTGAGAAGTACAAAGAGATTTTCTTCGACCAGAGCAAGA
ACGGCTACGCCGGCTACATTGACGGCGGAGCCAGCCAGGAAGAGTTCTACAAGTTCATCAAGCCCATCCT
GGAAAAGATGGACGGCACCGAGGAACTGCTCGTGAAGCTGAACAGAGAGGACCTGCTGCGGAAGCAGCGG
ACCTTCGACAACGGCAGCATCCCCCACCAGATCCACCTGGGAGAGCTGCACGCCATTCTGCGGCGGCAGG
AAGATTTTTACCCATTCCTGAAGGACAACCGGGAAAAGATCGAGAAGATCCTGACCTTCCGCATCCCCTA
CTACGTGGGCCCTCTGGCCAGGGGAAACAGCAGATTCGCCTGGATGACCAGAAAGAGCGAGGAAACCATC
ACCCCCTGGAACTTCGAGGAAGTGGTGGACAAGGGCGCTTCCGCCCAGAGCTTCATCGAGCGGATGACCA
ACTTCGATAAGAACCTGCCCAACGAGAAGGTGCTGCCCAAGCACAGCCTGCTGTACGAGTACTTCACCGT
GTATAACGAGCTGACCAAAGTGAAATACGTGACCGAGGGAATGAGAAAGCCCGCCTTCCTGAGCGGCGAG
CAGAAAAAGGCCATCGTGGACCTGCTGTTCAAGACCAACCGGAAAGTGACCGTGAAGCAGCTGAAAGAGG
ACTACTTCAAGAAAATCGAGTGCTTCGACTCCGTGGAAATCTCCGGCGTGGAAGATCGGTTCAACGCCTC
CCTGGGCACATACCACGATCTGCTGAAAATTATCAAGGACAAGGACTTCCTGGACAATGAGGAAAACGAG
GACATTCTGGAAGATATCGTGCTGACCCTGACACTGTTTGAGGACAGAGAGATGATCGAGGAACGGCTGA
AAACCTATGCCCACCTGTTCGACGACAAAGTGATGAAGCAGCTGAAGCGGCGGAGATACACCGGCTGGGG
CAGGCTGAGCCGGAAGCTGATCAACGGCATCCGGGACAAGCAGTCCGGCAAGACAATCCTGGATTTCCTG
AAGTCCGACGGCTTCGCCAACAGAAACTTCATGCAGCTGATCCACGACGACAGCCTGACCTTTAAAGAGG
ACATCCAGAAAGCCCAGGTGTCCGGCCAGGGCGATAGCCTGCACGAGCACATTGCCAATCTGGCCGGCAG
CCCCGCCATTAAGAAGGGCATCCTGCAGACAGTGAAGGTGGTGGACGAGCTCGTGAAAGTGATGGGCCGG
CACAAGCCCGAGAACATCGTGATCGAAATGGCCAGAGAGAACCAGACCACCCAGAAGGGACAGAAGAACA
GCCGCGAGAGAATGAAGCGGATCGAAGAGGGCATCAAAGAGCTGGGCAGCCAGATCCTGAAAGAACACCC
CGTGGAAAACACCCAGCTGCAGAACGAGAAGCTGTACCTGTACTACCTGCAGAATGGGCGGGATATGTAC
GTGGACCAGGAACTGGACATCAACCGGCTGTCCGACTACGATGTGGACCATATCGTGCCTCAGAGCTTTC
TGAAGGACGACTCCATCGACAACAAGGTGCTGACCAGAAGCGACAAGAACCGGGGCAAGAGCGACAACGT
GCCCTCCGAAGAGGTCGTGAAGAAGATGAAGAACTACTGGCGGCAGCTGCTGAACGCCAAGCTGATTACC
CAGAGAAAGTTCGACAATCTGACCAAGGCCGAGAGAGGCGGCCTGAGCGAACTGGATAAGGCCGGCTTCA
TCAAGAGACAGCTGGTGGAAACCCGGCAGATCACAAAGCACGTGGCACAGATCCTGGACTCCCGGATGAA
CACTAAGTACGACGAGAATGACAAGCTGATCCGGGAAGTGAAAGTGATCACCCTGAAGTCCAAGCTGGTG
TCCGATTTCCGGAAGGATTTCCAGTTTTACAAAGTGCGCGAGATCAACAACTACCACCACGCCCACGACG
CCTACCTGAACGCCGTCGTGGGAACCGCCCTGATCAAAAAGTACCCTAAGCTGGAAAGCGAGTTCGTGTA
CGGCGACTACAAGGTGTACGACGTGCGGAAGATGATCGCCAAGAGCGAGCAGGAAATCGGCAAGGCTACC
GCCAAGTACTTCTTCTACAGCAACATCATGAACTTTTTCAAGACCGAGATTACCCTGGCCAACGGCGAGA
TCCGGAAGCGGCCTCTGATCGAGACAAACGGCGAAACCGGGGAGATCGTGTGGGATAAGGGCCGGGATTT
TGCCACCGTGCGGAAAGTGCTGAGCATGCCCCAAGTGAATATCGTGAAAAAGACCGAGGTGCAGACAGGC
GGCTTCAGCAAAGAGTCTATCCTGCCCAAGAGGAACAGCGATAAGCTGATCGCCAGAAAGAAGGACTGGG
ACCCTAAGAAGTACGGCGGCTTCGACAGCCCCACCGTGGCCTATTCTGTGCTGGTGGTGGCCAAAGTGGA
AAAGGGCAAGTCCAAGAAACTGAAGAGTGTGAAAGAGCTGCTGGGGATCACCATCATGGAAAGAAGCAGC
TTCGAGAAGAATCCCATCGACTTTCTGGAAGCCAAGGGCTACAAAGAAGTGAAAAAGGACCTGATCATCA
AGCTGCCTAAGTACTCCCTGTTCGAGCTGGAAAACGGCCGGAAGAGAATGCTGGCCTCTGCCGGCGAACT
GCAGAAGGGAAACGAACTGGCCCTGCCCTCCAAATATGTGAACTTCCTGTACCTGGCCAGCCACTATGAG
AAGCTGAAGGGCTCCCCCGAGGATAATGAGCAGAAACAGCTGTTTGTGGAACAGCACAAGCACTACCTGG
ACGAGATCATCGAGCAGATCAGCGAGTTCTCCAAGAGAGTGATCCTGGCCGACGCTAATCTGGACAAAGT
GCTGTCCGCCTACAACAAGCACCGGGATAAGCCCATCAGAGAGCAGGCCGAGAATATCATCCACCTGTTT
ACCCTGACCAATCTGGGAGCCCCTGCCGCCTTCAAGTACTTTGACACCACCATCGACCGGAAGAGGTACA
CCAGCACCAAAGAGGTGCTGGACGCCACCCTGATCCACCAGAGCATCACCGGCCTGTACGAGACACGGAT
CGACCTGTCTCAGCTGGGAGGCGACAAAAGGCCGGCGGCCACGAAAAAGGCCGGCCAGGCAAAAAAGAAA
AAGGAATTCGGCAGTGGAGAGGGCAGAGGAAGTCTGCTAACATGCGGTGACGTCGAGGAGAATCCTGGCC
CAGTGAGCAAGGGCGAGGAGCTGTTCACCGGGGTGGTGCCCATCCTGGTCGAGCTGGACGGCGACGTAAA
CGGCCACAAGTTCAGCGTGTCCGGCGAGGGCGAGGGCGATGCCACCTACGGCAAGCTGACCCTGAAGTTC
ATCTGCACCACCGGCAAGCTGCCCGTGCCCTGGCCCACCCTCGTGACCACCCTGACCTACGGCGTGCAGT
GCTTCAGCCGCTACCCCGACCACATGAAGCAGCACGACTTCTTCAAGTCCGCCATGCCCGAAGGCTACGT
CCAGGAGCGCACCATCTTCTTCAAGGACGACGGCAACTACAAGACCCGCGCCGAGGTGAAGTTCGAGGGC
GACACCCTGGTGAACCGCATCGAGCTGAAGGGCATCGACTTCAAGGAGGACGGCAACATCCTGGGGCACA
AGCTGGAGTACAACTACAACAGCCACAACGTCTATATCATGGCCGACAAGCAGAAGAACGGCATCAAGGT
GAACTTCAAGATCCGCCACAACATCGAGGACGGCAGCGTGCAGCTCGCCGACCACTACCAGCAGAACACC
CCCATCGGCGACGGCCCCGTGCTGCTGCCCGACAACCACTACCTGAGCACCCAGTCCGCCCTGAGCAAAG
ACCCCAACGAGAAGCGCGATCACATGGTCCTGCTGGAGTTCGTGACCGCCGCCGGGATCACTCTCGGCAT
GGACGAGCTGTACAAGGAATTCTAACTAGAGCTCGCTGATCAGCCTCGACTGTGCCTTCTAGTTGCCAGC
CATCTGTTGTTTGCCCCTCCCCCGTGCCTTCCTTGACCCTGGAAGGTGCCACTCCCACTGTCCTTTCCTA
ATAAAATGAGGAAATTGCATCGCATTGTCTGAGTAGGTGTCATTCTATTCTGGGGGGTGGGGTGGGGCAG
GACAGCAAGGGGGAGGATTGGGAAGAGAATAGCAGGCATGCTGGGGAGCGGCCGCAGGAACCCCTAGTGA
TGGAGTTGGCCACTCCCTCTCTGCGCGCTCGCTCGCTCACTGAGGCCGGGCGACCAAAGGTCGCCCGACG
CCCGGGCTTTGCCCGGGCGGCCTCAGTGAGCGAGCGAGCGCGCAGCTGCCTGCAGGGGCGCCTGATGCGG
TATTTTCTCCTTACGCATCTGTGCGGTATTTCACACCGCATA
[95 nt withheld, positions 6763-6857]
T
[46 nt withheld, positions 6859-6904]
C
[141 nt withheld, positions 6906-7046]
CCTTTGACGTTGGAGTCCACGTTCTTT
[37 nt withheld, positions 7074-7110]
ACTCTATCTCGGGCTATTCTTTTGATTTATAAGGGATTTTGCCGATTTCGGTCTATTGGTTAAAAAATGA
GCTGATTTAACAAAAATTTAACGCGAATTTTAACAAAATATTAACGTTTACAATTTTATGGTGCACTCTC
AGTACAATCTGCTCTGATGCCGCATAGTTAAGCCAGCCCCGACACCCGCCAACACCCGCTGACGCGCCCT
GACGGGCTTGTCTGCTCCCGGCATCCGCTTACAGACAAGCTGTGACCGTCTCCGGGAGCTGCATGTGTCA
GAGGTTTTCACCGTCATCACCGAAACGCGCGAGACGAAAGGGCCTCGTGATACGCCTATTTTTATAGGTT
AATGTCATGATAATAATGGTTTCTTAGACGTCAGGTGGCACTTTTCGGGGAAATGTGCGCGGAACCCCTA
TTTGTTTATTTTTCTAAATACATTCAAATATGTATCCGCTCATGAGACAATAACCCTGATAAATGCTTCA
ATAATATTGAAAAAGGAAGAGTATGAGTATTCAACATTTCCGTGTCGCCCTTATTCCCTTTTTTGCGGCA
TTTTGCCTTCCTGTTTTTGCTCACCCAGAAACGCTGGTGAAAGTAAAAGATGCTGAAGATCAGTTGGGTG
CACGAGTGGGTTACATCGAACTGGATCTCAACAGCGGTAAGATCCTTGAGAGTTTTCGCCCCGAAGAACG
TTTTCCAATGATGAGCACTTTTAAAGTTCTGCTATGTGGCGCGGTATTATCCCGTATTGACGCCGGGCAA
GAGCAACTCGGTCGCCGCATACACTATTCTCAGAATGACTTGGTTGAGTACTCACCAGTCACAGAAAAGC
ATCTTACGGATGGCATGACAGTAAGAGAATTATGCAGTGCTGCCATAACCATGAGTGATAACACTGCGGC
CAACTTACTTCTGACAACGATCGGAGGACCGAAGGAGCTAACCGCTTTTTTGCACAACATGGGGGATCAT
GTAACTCGCCTTGATCGTTGGGAACCGGAGCTGAATGAAGCCATACCAAACGACGAGCGTGACACCACGA
TGCCTGTAGCAATGGCAACAACGTTGCGCAAACTATTAACTGGCGAACTACTTACTCTAGCTTCCCGGCA
ACAATTAATAGACTGGATGGAGGCGGATAAAGTTGCAGGACCACTTCTGCGCTCGGCCCTTCCGGCTGGC
TGGTTTATTGCTGATAAATCTGGAGCCGGTGAGCGTGGAAGCCGCGGTATCATTGCAGCACTGGGGCCAG
ATGGTAAGCCCTCCCGTATCGTAGTTATCTACACGACGGGGAGTCAGGCAACTATGGATGAACGAAATAG
ACAGATCGCTGAGATAGGTGCCTCACTGATTAAGCATTGGTAACTGTCAGACCAAGTTTACTCATATATA
CTTTAGATTGATTTAAAACTTCATTTTTAATTTAAAAGGATCTAGGTGAAGATCCTTTTTGATAATCTCA
TGACCAAAATCCCTTAACGTGAGTTTTCGTTCCACTGAGCGTCAGACCCCGTAGAAAAGATCAAAGGATC
TTCTTGAGATCCTTTTTTTCTGCGCGTAATCTGCTGCTTGCAAACAAAAAAACCACCGCTACCAGCGGTG
GTTTGTTTGCCGGATCAAGAGCTACCAACTCTTTTTCCGAAGGTAACTGGCTTCAGCAGAGCGCAGATAC
CAAATACTGTTCTTCTAGTGTAGCCGTAGTTAGGCCACCACTTCAAGAACTCTGTAGCACCGCCTACATA
CCTCGCTCTGCTAATCCTGTTACCAGTGGCTGCTGCCAGTGGCGATAAGTCGTGTCTTACCGGGTTGGAC
TCAAGACGATAGTTACCGGATAAGGCGCAGCGGTCGGGCTGAACGGGGGGTTCGTGCACACAGCCCAGCT
TGGAGCGAACGACCTACACCGAACTGAGATACCTACAGCGTGAGCTATGAGAAAGCGCCACGCTTCCCGA
AGGGAGAAAGGCGGACAGGTATCCGGTAAGCGGCAGGGTCGGAACAGGAGAGCGCACGAGGGAGCTTCCA
GGGGGAAACGCCTGGTATCTTTATAGTCCTGTCGGGTTTCGCCACCTCTGACTTGAGCGTCGATTTTTGT
GATGCTCGTCAGGGGGGCGGAGCCTATGGAAAAACGCCAGCAACGCGGCCTTTTTACGGTTCCTGGCCTT
TTGCTGGCC
